Addgene plasmid #35451: pRSII314
Purpose: (Empty Backbone)
Depositing lab: Steven Haase. Depositing organization: Duke University. Publication: New and Redesigned pRS Plasmid Shuttle Vectors for Genetic Manipulation of Saccharomycescerevisiae. Chee MK, Haase SB. G3 (Bethesda). 2012 May;2(5):515-26. Epub 2012 May 1. 10.1534/g3.111.001917 PubMed 22670222.
Backbone
  Vector backbone: pRS31x
  Backbone manufacturer: Stratagene
  Backbone size (bp): 4788
  Vector type: Yeast centromere vector
  Promoter: None
  Selectable markers: TRP1
Growth in bacteria
  Bacterial resistance: Ampicillin, 100 μg/mL
  Growth temperature: 37°C
  Growth strain: DH5alpha
  Copy number: High Copy
Gene/Insert
  Cloning method: Restriction Enzyme
  Sequencing primers: 5′ M13 Forward, T7; 3′ M13 Reverse
Resource information
  A portion of this plasmid was derived from a plasmid made by: Daniel J. Lew, Duke University Medical Center
Terms and licenses: Academic/Nonprofit Terms; Industry Terms: Not Available to Industry
Depositor comments: TRP1 has been modified to remove HindIII and XbaI sites without altering the amino acid sequence of the Trp1 protein.
How to cite: pRSII314 was a gift from Steven Haase (Addgene plasmid # 35451 ; http://n2t.net/addgene:35451 ; RRID:Addgene_35451)
