[The description below was written by a language model from this plasmid's Addgene catalogue record and pLannotate feature annotations shown in this document.]
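Description:
pRSII314 is an empty yeast–E. coli shuttle vector of the centromeric type, a redesigned member of the pRS31x series, with a total size of 4,788 bp. In Saccharomyces cerevisiae it is maintained through a CEN/ARS element (the CEN6 centromere fused to an autonomously replicating sequence), which gives stable, low-copy, chromosome-like segregation. It is selected by the TRP1 auxotrophic marker, expressed from its native promoter, in trp1 host strains. In bacteria it replicates to high copy number from a ColE1/pUC-type origin and is selected with ampicillin through the β-lactamase gene. An f1 phage origin is also present, which permits production of single-stranded DNA. Short annotated fragments of bom, rop and lacI are remnants of the pBR322- and pBluescript-derived backbone rather than functional units.

The cloning region follows the pBluescript layout. A multiple cloning site sits within a lacZα fragment under the lac promoter and operator, an arrangement that normally supports blue/white screening of recombinants. It is flanked by opposing T7 and T3 phage promoters and can be sequenced with standard M13 forward, M13 reverse and T7 primers. The vector carries no insert and no yeast promoter, so a cloned gene must bring its own regulatory sequences. According to the depositor, the TRP1 marker was silently recoded to remove internal HindIII and XbaI sites without changing the Trp1 protein. This presumably leaves those enzymes more useful for restriction cloning elsewhere in the plasmid. The vector is suited to general genetic manipulation of budding yeast, such as complementation or expression of genes at near single-copy dosage.
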