Features (pLannotate 1.2.2; 18 found; start..end, strand, type, name):
    137..186     +  misc_feature   bom (fragment): basis of mobility region from pBR322
    325..472     +  promoter       TRP1 promoter: S. cerevisiae TRP1
    473..1144    +  CDS            TRP1: TRPF_YEAST - Experimental evidence at protein level: Swiss-Prot protein existence level 1. From Saccharomyces cerevisiae (strain ATCC 204508 / S288c) (Baker's yeast).
   1198..1249    +  misc_feature   bom (fragment): basis of mobility region from pBR322
   1277..1705    -  rep_origin     f1 ori (sequence partly withheld): f1 bacteriophage origin of replication; arrow indicates direction of (+) strand synthesis
   1709..1866    -  CDS            lacZα (fragment): LacZα fragment of β-galactosidase; lacZ fragment
   1869..1887    +  promoter       T7 promoter: promoter for bacteriophage T7 RNA polymerase
   1896..2003    +  misc_feature   MCS: pBluescript multiple cloning site
   2015..2033    -  promoter       T3 promoter: promoter for bacteriophage T3 RNA polymerase
   2078..2094    -  protein_bind   lac operator: The lac repressor binds to the lac operator to inhibit transcription in E. coli. This inhibition can be relieved by adding lactose or isopropyl-β-D-thiogalactopyranoside (IPTG). lac repressor encoded by lacI
   2102..2132    -  promoter       lac promoter: promoter for the E. coli lac operon
   2147..2168    -  protein_bind   CAP binding site: CAP binding activates transcription in the presence of cAMP. E. coli catabolite activator protein
   2181..2273    -  CDS            lacI (fragment): lac repressor; lacI; The lac repressor binds to the lac operator to inhibit transcription in E. coli. This inhibition can be relieved by adding lactose or isopropyl-β-D-thiogalactopyranoside (IPTG).
   2456..3044    -  rep_origin     ori: high-copy-number ColE1/pMB1/pBR322/pUC origin of replication
   3215..4075    -  CDS            AmpR: β-lactamase; bla; confers resistance to ampicillin, carbenicillin, and related antibiotics
   4076..4180    -  promoter       AmpR promoter: bla
   4217..4720    +  misc_feature   CEN/ARS: S. cerevisiae CEN6 centromere fused to an autonomously replicating sequence
   4788..35      +  CDS            rop (fragment) (across the origin): Rop protein, which maintains plasmids at low copy number; rop
>Addgene plasmid #35451 | pRSII314 | depositor full sequence | sequence record 49263 | pRSII314 sequence 4788 bps
TCGCGCGTTTCGGTGATGACGGTGAAAACCTCTGACACATGCAGCTCCCGGAGACGGTCACAGCTTGTCT
GTAAGCGGATGCCGGGAGCAGACAAGCCCGTCAGGGCGCGTCAGCGGGTGTTGGCGGGTGTCGGGGCTGG
CTTAACTATGCGGCATCAGAGCAGATTGTACTGAGAGTGCACCATAGATCAACGACATTACTATATATAT
AATATAGGAAGCATTTAATAGAACAGCATCGTAATATATGTGTACTTTGCAGTTATGACGCCAGATGGCA
GTAGTGGAAGATATTCTTTATTGAAAAATAGCTTGTCACCTTACGTACAATCTTGATCCGGAGCTTTTCT
TTTTTTGCCGATTAAGAATTAATTCGGTCGAAAAAAGAAAAGGAGAGGGCCAAGAGGGAGGGCATTGGTG
ACTATTGAGCACGTGAGTATACGTGATTAAGCACACAAAGGCAGCTTGGAGTATGTCTGTTATTAATTTC
ACAGGTAGTTCTGGTCCATTGGTGAAAGTTTGCGGCTTGCAGAGCACAGAGGCCGCAGAATGTGCACTAG
ATTCCGATGCTGACTTGCTGGGTATTATATGTGTGCCCAATAGAAAGAGAACAATTGACCCGGTTATTGC
AAGGAAAATTTCAAGTCTTGTAAAAGCATATAAAAATAGTTCAGGCACTCCGAAATACTTGGTTGGCGTG
TTTCGTAATCAACCTAAGGAGGATGTTTTGGCTCTGGTCAATGATTACGGCATTGATATCGTCCAACTGC
ATGGAGATGAGTCGTGGCAAGAATACCAAGAGTTCCTCGGTTTGCCAGTTATTAAAAGACTCGTATTTCC
AAAAGACTGCAACATACTACTCAGTGCAGCTTCACAGAAACCTCATTCGTTTATTCCCTTGTTTGATTCA
GAAGCAGGTGGGACAGGTGAACTTTTGGATTGGAACTCGATTTCTGACTGGGTTGGAAGGCAAGAGAGCC
CCGAGAGCTTACATTTTATGTTAGCTGGTGGACTGACGCCAGAAAATGTTGGTGATGCGCTTAGATTAAA
TGGCGTTATTGGTGTTGATGTAAGCGGAGGTGTGGAGACAAATGGTGTAAAAGACTCTAACAAAATAGCA
AATTTCGTCAAAAATGCTAAGAAATAGGTTATTACTGAGTAGTATTTATTTAAGTATTGTTTGTGCACTT
GCCGATCTATGCGGTGTGAAATACCGCACAGATGCGTAAGGAGAAAATACCGCATCAGGAAATTGTAAGC
GTTAATATTTTGTTAAAATTCGCGTTAAATTTTTGTTAAATCAGCTCATTTTTTAACCAATAGGCCGAAA
TCGGCAAAATCCCTTATAAATCAAAAGAATAGACCGAGATAGGGT
[37 nt withheld, positions 1376-1412]
AAAGAACGTGGACTCCAACGTCAAAGG
[49 nt withheld, positions 1440-1488]
T
[91 nt withheld, positions 1490-1580]
G
[124 nt withheld, positions 1582-1705]
CCATTCGCCATTCAGGCTGCGCAACTGTTGGGAAGGGCGATCGGTGCGGGCCTCTTCGCTATTACGCCAG
CTGGCGAAAGGGGGATGTGCTGCAAGGCGATTAAGTTGGGTAACGCCAGGGTTTTCCCAGTCACGACGTT
GTAAAACGACGGCCAGTGAATTGTAATACGACTCACTATAGGGCGAATTGGAGCTCCACCGCGGTGGCGG
CCGCTCTAGAACTAGTGGATCCCCCGGGCTGCAGGAATTCGATATCAAGCTTATCGATACCGTCGACCTC
GAGGGGGGGCCCGGTACCAGCTTTTGTTCCCTTTAGTGAGGGTTAATTTCGAGCTTGGCGTAATCATGGT
CATAGCTGTTTCCTGTGTGAAATTGTTATCCGCTCACAATTCCACACAACATACGAGCCGGAAGCATAAA
GTGTAAAGCCTGGGGTGCCTAATGAGTGAGCTAACTCACATTAATTGCGTTGCGCTCACTGCCCGCTTTC
CAGTCGGGAAACCTGTCGTGCCAGCTGCATTAATGAATCGGCCAACGCGCGGGGAGAGGCGGTTTGCGTA
TTGGGCGCTCTTCCGCTTCCTCGCTCACTGACTCGCTGCGCTCGGTCGTTCGGCTGCGGCGAGCGGTATC
AGCTCACTCAAAGGCGGTAATACGGTTATCCACAGAATCAGGGGATAACGCAGGAAAGAACATGTGAGCA
AAAGGCCAGCAAAAGGCCAGGAACCGTAAAAAGGCCGCGTTGCTGGCGTTTTTCCATAGGCTCCGCCCCC
CTGACGAGCATCACAAAAATCGACGCTCAAGTCAGAGGTGGCGAAACCCGACAGGACTATAAAGATACCA
GGCGTTTCCCCCTGGAAGCTCCCTCGTGCGCTCTCCTGTTCCGACCCTGCCGCTTACCGGATACCTGTCC
GCCTTTCTCCCTTCGGGAAGCGTGGCGCTTTCTCATAGCTCACGCTGTAGGTATCTCAGTTCGGTGTAGG
TCGTTCGCTCCAAGCTGGGCTGTGTGCACGAACCCCCCGTTCAGCCCGACCGCTGCGCCTTATCCGGTAA
CTATCGTCTTGAGTCCAACCCGGTAAGACACGACTTATCGCCACTGGCAGCAGCCACTGGTAACAGGATT
AGCAGAGCGAGGTATGTAGGCGGTGCTACAGAGTTCTTGAAGTGGTGGCCTAACTACGGCTACACTAGAA
GAACAGTATTTGGTATCTGCGCTCTGCTGAAGCCAGTTACCTTCGGAAAAAGAGTTGGTAGCTCTTGATC
CGGCAAACAAACCACCGCTGGTAGCGGTGGTTTTTTTGTTTGCAAGCAGCAGATTACGCGCAGAAAAAAA
GGATCTCAAGAAGATCCTTTGATCTTTTCTACGGGGTCTGACGCTCAGTGGAACGAAAACTCACGTTAAG
GGATTTTGGTCATGAGATTATCAAAAAGGATCTTCACCTAGATCCTTTTAAATTAAAAATGAAGTTTTAA
ATCAATCTAAAGTATATATGAGTAAACTTGGTCTGACAGTTACCAATGCTTAATCAGTGAGGCACCTATC
TCAGCGATCTGTCTATTTCGTTCATCCATAGTTGCCTGACTCCCCGTCGTGTAGATAACTACGATACGGG
AGGGCTTACCATCTGGCCCCAGTGCTGCAATGATACCGCGAGACCCACGCTCACCGGCTCCAGATTTATC
AGCAATAAACCAGCCAGCCGGAAGGGCCGAGCGCAGAAGTGGTCCTGCAACTTTATCCGCCTCCATCCAG
TCTATTAATTGTTGCCGGGAAGCTAGAGTAAGTAGTTCGCCAGTTAATAGTTTGCGCAACGTTGTTGCCA
TTGCTACAGGCATCGTGGTGTCACGCTCGTCGTTTGGTATGGCTTCATTCAGCTCCGGTTCCCAACGATC
AAGGCGAGTTACATGATCCCCCATGTTGTGCAAAAAAGCGGTTAGCTCCTTCGGTCCTCCGATCGTTGTC
AGAAGTAAGTTGGCCGCAGTGTTATCACTCATGGTTATGGCAGCACTGCATAATTCTCTTACTGTCATGC
CATCCGTAAGATGCTTTTCTGTGACTGGTGAGTACTCAACCAAGTCATTCTGAGAATAGTGTATGCGGCG
ACCGAGTTGCTCTTGCCCGGCGTCAATACGGGATAATACCGCGCCACATAGCAGAACTTTAAAAGTGCTC
ATCATTGGAAAACGTTCTTCGGGGCGAAAACTCTCAAGGATCTTACCGCTGTTGAGATCCAGTTCGATGT
AACCCACTCGTGCACCCAACTGATCTTCAGCATCTTTTACTTTCACCAGCGTTTCTGGGTGAGCAAAAAC
AGGAAGGCAAAATGCCGCAAAAAAGGGAATAAGGGCGACACGGAAATGTTGAATACTCATACTCTTCCTT
TTTCAATATTATTGAAGCATTTATCAGGGTTATTGTCTCATGAGCGGATACATATTTGAATGTATTTAGA
AAAATAAACAAATAGGGGTTCCGCGCACATTTCCCCGAAAAGTGCCACCTGGGTCCTTTTCATCACGTGC
TATAAAAATAATTATAATTTAAATTTTTTAATATAAATATATAAATTAAAAATAGAAAGTAAAAAAAGAA
ATTAAAGAAAAAATAGTTTTTGTTTTCCGAAGATGTAAAAGACTCTAGGGGGATCGCCAACAAATACTAC
CTTTTATCTTGCTCTTCCTGCTCTCAGGTATTAATGCCGAATTGTTTCATCTTGTCTGTGTAGAAGACCA
CACACGAAAATCCTGTGATTTTACATTTTACTTATCGTTAATCGAATGTATATCTATTTAATCTGCTTTT
CTTGTCTAATAAATATATATGTAAAGTACGCTTTTTGTTGAAATTTTTTAAACCTTTGTTTATTTTTTTT
TCTTCATTCCGTAACTCTTCTACCTTCTTTATTTACTTTCTAAAATCCAAATACAAAACATAAAAATAAA
TAAACACAGAGTAAATTCCCAAATTATTCCATCATTAAAAGATACGAGGCGCGTGTAAGTTACAGGCAAG
CGATCCGTCTAAGAAACCATTATTATCATGACATTAACCTATAAAAATAGGCGTATCACGAGGCCCTTTC
GTC
