>Addgene plasmid #35451 | pRSII314 | addgene partial sequence | sequence record 53731 | M13_pUC_fwd
ATTGGAGCTCCACCGCGGTGGCGGCCGCTCTAGAACTAGTGGATCCCCCGGGCTGCAGGAATTCGATATC
AAGCTTATCGATACCGTCGACCTCGAGGGGGGGCCCGGTACCAGCTTTTGTTCCCTTTAGTGAGGGTTAA
TTTCGAGCTTGGCGTAATCATGGTCATAGCTGTTTCCTGTGTGAAATTGTTATCCGCTCACAATTCCACA
CAACATACGAGCCGGAAGCATAAAGTGTAAAGCCTGGGGTGCCTAATGAGTGAGCTAACTCACATTAATT
GCGTTGCGCTCACTGCCCGCTTTCCAGTCGGGAAACCTGTCGTGCCAGCTGCATTAATGAATCGGCCAAC
GCGCGGGGAGAGGCGGTTTGCGTATTGGGCGCTCTTCCGCTTCCTCGCTCACTGACTCGCTGCGCTCGGT
CGTTCGGCTGCGGCGAGCGGTATCAGCTCACTCAAAGGCGGTAATACGGTTATCCACAGAATCAGGGGAT
AACGCAGGAAAGAACATGTGAGCAAAAGGCCAGCAAAAGGCCAGGAACCGTAAAAAGGCCGCGTTGCTGG
CGTTTTTCCATAGGCTCCGCCCCCCTGACGAGCATCACAAAAATCGACGCTCAAGTCAGAGGTGGCGAAA
CCCGACAGGACTATAAAGATACCAGGCGTTTCCCCCTGGAAGCTCCCTCGTGCGCTCTCCTGTTCCGACC
CTGCCGCTTACCGGATACCTGTC
