>Addgene plasmid #35451 | pRSII314 | addgene partial sequence | sequence record 54092 | pGEX3
AGGGCCTCGTGATACGCCTATTTTTATAGGTTAATGTCATGATAATAATGGTTTCTTAGACGGATCGCTT
GCCTGTAACTTACACGCGCCTCGTATCTTTTAATGATGGAATAATTTGGGAATTTACTCTGTGTTTATTT
ATTTTTATGTTTTGTATTTGGATTTTAGAAAGTAAATAAAGAAGGTAGAAGAGTTACGGAATGAAGAAAA
AAAAATAAACAAAGGTTTAAAAAATTTCAACAAAAAGCGTACTTTACATATATATTTATTAGACAAGAAA
AGCAGATTAAATAGATATACATTCGATTAACGATAAGTAAAATGTAAAATCACAGGATTTTCGTGTGTGG
TCTTCTACACAGACAAGATGAAACAATTCGGCATTAATACCTGAGAGCAGGAAGAGCAAGATAAAAGGTA
GTATTTGTTGGCGATCCCCCTAGAGTCTTTTACATCTTCGGAAAACAAAAACTATTTTTTCTTTAATTTC
TTTTTTTACTTTCTATTTTTAATTTATATATTTATATTAAAAAATTTAAATTATAATTATTTTTATAGCA
CGTGATGAAAAGGACCCAGGTGGCACTTTTCGGGGAAATGTGCGCGGAACCCCTATTTGTTTATTTTTCT
AAATACATTCAAATATGTATCCGCTCATGAGACAATAACCCTGATAAATGCTTCAATAATATTGAAAAAG
GAAGAGTATGAGTATTCAACATTTCCGTGTCGCCCTTATTCCCTTTTTTGCGGCATTTTGCCTTCCTGTT
TTTGCTCACCCAGAAACGCTGGTGAAAGTAAA
