>Addgene plasmid #35451 | pRSII314 | addgene partial sequence | sequence record 54094 | pRSII-F1 5'-CGGCATCAGAGCAGATTGTAC-3'
ACGACATTACTATATATATAATATAGGAAGCATTTAATAGAACAGCATCGTAATATATGTGTACTTTGCA
GTTATGACGCCAGATGGCAGTAGTGGAAGATATTCTTTATTGAAAAATAGCTTGTCACCTTACGTACAAT
CTTGATCCGGAGCTTTTCTTTTTTTGCCGATTAAGAATTAATTCGGTCGAAAAAAGAAAAGGAGAGGGCC
AAGAGGGAGGGCATTGGTGACTATTGAGCACGTGAGTATACGTGATTAAGCACACAAAGGCAGCTTGGAG
TATGTCTGTTATTAATTTCACAGGTAGTTCTGGTCCATTGGTGAAAGTTTGCGGCTTGCAGAGCACAGAG
GCCGCAGAATGTGCACTAGATTCCGATGCTGACTTGCTGGGTATTATATGTGTGCCCAATAGAAAGAGAA
CAATTGACCCGGTTATTGCAAGGAAAATTTCAAGTCTTGTAAAAGCATATAAAAATAGTTCAGGCACTCC
GAAATACTTGGTTGGCGTGTTTCGTAATCAACCTAAGGAGGATGTTTTGGCTCTGGTCAATGATTACGGC
ATTGATATCGTCCAACTGCATGGAGATGAGTCGTGGCAAGAATACCAAGAGTTCCTCGGTTTGCCAGTTA
TTAAAAGACTCGTATTTCCAAAAGACTGCAACATACTACTCAGTGCAGCTTCACAGAAACCTCATTCGTT
TATTCCCTTGTTTGATTCAGAAGCAGGTGGGACAGGTGAACTTTTGGATTGGAACTCGATTTCTGACTG
